Addgene plasmid #72290: pRK5-FLAG-FLCN
Purpose: overexpression
Depositing lab: David Sabatini. Depositing organization: Whitehead Institute for Biomedical Research. Publication: The folliculin tumor suppressor is a GAP for the RagC/D GTPases that signal amino acid levels to mTORC1. Tsun ZY, Bar-Peled L, Chantranupong L, Zoncu R, Wang T, Kim C, Spooner E, Sabatini DM. Mol Cell. 2013 Nov 21;52(4):495-505. doi: 10.1016/j.molcel.2013.09.016. Epub 2013 Oct 3. PubMed 24095279.
Backbone
  Vector backbone: pRK5
  Vector type: Mammalian Expression
Growth in bacteria
  Bacterial resistance: Ampicillin, 100 μg/mL
  Growth temperature: 37°C
  Growth strain: DH5alpha
  Copy number: Unknown
Gene/Insert
  Gene/Insert name: FLCN
  Species: H. sapiens (human)
  Insert size (bp): 1740
  GenBank ID: NM_144997.5
  Entrez Gene: FLCN (a.k.a. BHD, DENND8B, FLCL)
  Promoter: CMV
  Tag / fusion protein: FLAG (N terminal on backbone)
  Cloning method: Restriction Enzyme; 5′ cloning site Sal1 (unknown if destroyed); 3′ cloning site Not1 (unknown if destroyed)
  Sequencing primers: 5′ ATT TAG GTG ACA CTA TAG; 3′ TGT AAC CAT TAT AAG CTG
Terms and licenses: Academic/Nonprofit Terms; Industry Terms: Not Available to Industry
How to cite: pRK5-FLAG-FLCN was a gift from David Sabatini (Addgene plasmid # 72290 ; http://n2t.net/addgene:72290 ; RRID:Addgene_72290)
