[The description below was written by a language model from this plasmid's Addgene catalogue record.]
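Description:
pRK5-FLAG-FLCN is a mammalian expression plasmid built on the pRK5 backbone and intended for overexpression of human folliculin (FLCN, also known as BHD) in cultured mammalian cells. It is propagated in E. coli under ampicillin selection. The record does not list a mammalian selection marker, the origin of replication or the copy number, and no feature table is available to confirm other backbone elements such as the polyadenylation signal.

The payload is the human FLCN coding sequence, an insert of about 1.7 kb corresponding to the reference FLCN transcript, cloned by restriction digestion between SalI and NotI sites; whether those sites survived cloning is not recorded. Transcription is driven by the CMV promoter, a strong constitutive viral promoter widely used for high-level transient expression in mammalian cells. A FLAG epitope supplied by the backbone is fused to the N terminus of the protein, allowing detection by immunoblotting or immunofluorescence and recovery of FLCN and its binding partners by anti-FLAG immunoprecipitation.

The stated purpose is overexpression. The associated publication describes folliculin as a tumor suppressor acting as a GTPase-activating protein for the RagC/D GTPases, which relay amino acid levels to mTORC1. The construct therefore suits transfection experiments examining FLCN interactions, its biochemical activity after affinity purification, and its role in nutrient sensing upstream of mTORC1.
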