>Addgene plasmid #72290 | pRK5-FLAG-FLCN | depositor partial sequence | sequence record 132251 | insert
ATGAATGCCATCGTGGCTCTCTGCCACTTCTGCGAGCTCCACGGCCCCCGCACTCTCTTCTGCACGGAGG
TGCTGCACGCCCCACTTCCTCAAGGGGATGGGAATGAGGACAGTCCTGGCCAGGGTGAGCAGGCGGAAGA
AGAGGAAGGTGGCATTCAGATGAACAGTCGGATGCGTGCGCACAGCCCCGCAGAGGGGGCCAGCGTCGAG
TCCAGCAGCCCGGGGCCCAAAAAGTCGGACATGTGCGAGGGCTGCCGGTCACTTGCTGCAGGGCACCCGG
GATATATCAGCCATGATAAAGAGACCTCCATTAAATACGTCAGCCACCAGCACCCCAGCCACCCCCAGCT
CTTCAGCATTGTCCGCCAGGCCTGTGTCCGGAGCCTGAGCTGTGAGGTCTGCCCTGGCCGTGAAGGCCCC
ATCTTCTTCGGAGATGAGCAGCACGGCTTTGTGTTCAGCCACACCTTCTTCATCAAGGACAGCCTGGCCA
GGGGCTTCCAGCGCTGGTACAGCATCATCACCATCATGATGGACCGGATCTACCTCATCAACTCCTGGCC
CTTCCTGCTGGGGAAGGTCCGGGGAATCATCGATGAGCTCCAGGGCAAGGCGCTCAAGGTGTTTGAGGCA
GAGCAGTTTGGATGCCCACAGCGTGCTCAGAGGATGAACACAGCCTTCACGCCATTCCTACACCAGAGGA
ACGGCAACGCCGCCCGCTCGCTGACATCGCTGACAAGTGATGACAACCTGTGGGCGTGCCTGCACACCTC
CTTTGCCTGGCTCCTGAAGGCGTGTGGCAGCCGGCTGACCGAGAAGCTCCTGGAAGGTGCTCCGACCGAG
GATACCTTGGTCCAGATGGAGAAGCTCGCTGATTTAGAAGAGGAATCAGAAAGCTGGGACAACTCTGAGG
CTGAAGAGGAGGAGAAAGCCCCTGTGTTGCCAGAGAGTACAGAAGGGCGGGAGCTGACCCAGGGCCCGGC
AGAGTCCTCCTCTCTCTCAGGCTGTGGGAGCTGGCAGCCCCGGAAGCTGCCAGTCTTCAAGTCCCTCCGG
CACATGAGGCAGGTCCTGGGTGCCCCTTCTTTCCGCATGCTGGCCTGGCACGTTCTCATGGGGAACCAGG
TGATCTGGAAAAGCAGAGACGTGGACCTCGTCCAGTCAGCTTTTGAAGTACTTCGGACCATGCTTCCCGT
GGGCTGCGTCCGCATCATCCCATACAGCAGCCAGTACGAGGAGGCCTATCGGTGCAACTTCCTGGGGCTC
AGCCCGCACGTGCAGATCCCCCCCCACGTGCTCTCCTCAGAGTTTGCTGTCATCGTGGAGGTCCACGCAG
CCGCACGTTCCACCCTCCACCCTGTGGGGTGTGAGGATGACCAGTCTCTCAGCAAGTACGAGTTTGTGGT
GACCAGTGGGAGCCCTGTAGCTGCAGACCGAGTGGGCCCCACCATCCTGAATAAGATTGAAGCGGCTCTG
ACCAACCAGAACCTGTCTGTGGATGTGGTGGACCAGTGCCTCGTCTGCCTCAAGGAGGAGTGGATGAACA
AAGTGAAGGTGCTTTTTAAGTTCACCAAGGTGGACAGTCGACCCAAAGAGGACACACAGAAGCTGCTGAG
CATCCTGGGTGCGTCCGAGGAGGACAATGTCAAGCTGCTGAAGTTCTGGATGACTGGCCTGAGCAAGACC
TACAAGTCACACCTCATGTCCACGGTCCGCAGCCCCACAGCCTCGGAGTCTCGGAACTGA
