>Addgene plasmid #72290 | pRK5-FLAG-FLCN | addgene partial sequence | sequence record 134798 | SV40pA-R 5'-GAAATTTGTGATGCTATTGC-3'
AGACTCCGAGGCTGTGGGGCTGCGGACCGTGGACATGAGGTGTGACTTGTAGGTCTTGCTCAGGCCAGTC
ATCCAGAACTTCAGCAGCTTGACATTGTCCTCCTCGGACGCACCCAGGATGCTCAGCAGCTTCTGTGTGT
CCTCTTTGGGGCGACTGTCCACCTTGGTGAACTTAAAAAGCACCTTCACTTTGTTCATCCACTCCTCCTT
GAGGCAGACGAGGCACTGGTCCACCACATCCACAGACAGGTTCTGGTTGGTCAGAGCCGCTTCAATCTTA
TTCAGGATGGTGGGGCCCACTCGGTCTGCAGCTACAGGGCTCCCACTGGTCACCACAAACTCGTACTTGC
TGAGAGACTGGTCATCCTCACACCCCACAGGGTGGAGGGTGGAACGTGCGGCTGCGTGGACCTCCACGAT
GACAGCAAACTCTGAGGAGAGCACGTGGGGGGGGATCTGCACGTGCGGGCTGAGCCCCAGGAAGTTGCAC
CGATAGGCCTCCTCGTACTGGCTGCTGTATGGGATGATGCGGACGCAGCCCACGGGAAGCATGGTCCGAA
GTACTTCAAAAGCTGACTGGACGAGGTCCACGTCTCTGCTTTTCCAGATCACCTGGTTCCCCATGAGAAC
GTGCCAGGCCAGCATGCGGAAAGAAGGGGCACCCAGGACCTGCCTCATGTGCCGGAGGGACTTGAAGACT
GGCAGCTTCCGGGGCTGCCAGCTCCCACAGCCTGAGAGAGAGGAGGACTCTGCCGGGCCCTGGGTCAGCT
CCCGCCCTTCTGTACTCTCTGGCAACACAGGGGCTTTCTCCT
