>Addgene plasmid #72290 | pRK5-FLAG-FLCN | addgene partial sequence | sequence record 135670 | SP6 5'-ATTTAGGTGACACTATAG-3'
TCCACTCCCAGGTCCAACTGCACCTCGGTTCTATCGATTGAATTCACCATGGAAATGGACTACAAGGATG
ACGATGACAAGGGTGGTGGTGGTGGTGCGTCGACGATGAATGCCATCGTGGCTCTCTGCCACTTCTGCGA
GCTCCACGGCCCCCGCACTCTCTTCTGCACGGAGGTGCTGCACGCCCCACTTCCTCAAGGGGATGGGAAT
GAGGACAGTCCCGGCCAGGGTGAGCAGGCGGAAGAAGAGGAAGGTGGCATTCAGATGAACAGTCGGATGC
GTGCGCACAGCCCCGCAGAGGGGGCCAGCGTCGAGTCCAGCAGCCCGGGGCCCAAAAAGTCGGACATGTG
CGAGGGCTGCCGGTCACTTGCTGCAGGGCACCCGGGATATATCAGCCATGATAAAGAGACCTCCATTAAA
TACGTCAGCCACCAGCACCCCAGCCACCCCCAGCTCTTCAGCATTGTCCGCCAGGCCTGTGTCCGGAGCC
TGAGCTGTGAGGTCTGCCCTGGCCGTGAAGGCCCCATCTTCTTCGGAGATGAGCAGCACGGCTTTGTGTT
CAGCCACACCTTCTTCATCAAGGACAGCCTGGCCAGGGGCTTCCAGCGCTGGTACAGCATCATCACCATC
ATGATGGACCGGATCTACCTCATCAACTCCTGGCCCTTCCTGCTGGGGAAGGTCCGGGGAATCATCGATG
AGCTCCAGGGCAAGGCGCTCAAGGTGTTTGAGGCAGAGCAGTTTGGATGCCCACAGCGTGCTCAGAGGAT
GAACACAGCCTTCACGCCATTCCTACACCAGAGGAACGGCAACGCCGCCCGCTCGCTGACATCGCTGACA
AGTGATGACAACCTGTGGGCGTGCCTGCACACCTCCTTT
